Addgene plasmid #147920: pAc5.1B-lambdaN-HA-DmRUMP-del233-341_X
Purpose: Insect Expression of DmRUMP-del233-341
Depositing lab: Elisa Izaurralde. Depositing organization: Max Planck Institute for Developmental Biology.
Backbone
  Vector backbone: Unknown
  Vector type: Insect Expression
Growth in bacteria
  Bacterial resistance: Ampicillin, 100 μg/mL
  Growth temperature: 37°C
  Growth strain: DH5alpha
  Copy number: Low Copy
Gene/Insert
  Gene/Insert name: DmRUMP-del233-341
  Species: D. melanogaster (fly)
  Entrez Gene: rump (a.k.a. Dmel_CG9373, CG9373, Dmel\CG9373, HnRNP-S5, Hrp59, S5, cg9373, hnRNP M, hrp59, p70, p75)
  Cloning method: Unknown
Terms and licenses: Academic/Nonprofit Terms; Industry Terms: Not Available to Industry
Depositor comments: ORF extracted from NCBI: NM_141642.1 Plasmids from this collection were made available to the research community and donated after the lab closed. Please note that the sequence provided by the depositing laboratory may be theoretical/predicted or based on Sanger sequencing results. There may be discrepancies between sequencing results obtained by Addgene and the depositor sequence. If an Addgene verified sequence is not available, please contact before placing your order to request that our lab fully sequence the plasmid.
How to cite: pAc5.1B-lambdaN-HA-DmRUMP-del233-341_X was a gift from Elisa Izaurralde (Addgene plasmid # 147920 ; http://n2t.net/addgene:147920 ; RRID:Addgene_147920)
