[The description below was written by a language model from this plasmid's Addgene catalogue record and pLannotate feature annotations shown in this document.]
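Description:
pAc5.1B-lambdaN-HA-DmRUMP-del233-341_X is an insect-cell expression plasmid of about 7 kb. The catalogue lists the backbone as unknown, although the name and the annotated parts point to a pAc5.1-type vector. It is propagated in E. coli through a ColE1/pUC-family origin and selected with ampicillin via the bla gene and its own promoter. The catalogue describes it as low copy, even though the annotated origin is of the type usually considered high copy. A tetracycline-resistance fragment and a small piece of SV40 large T antigen are also detected. These are partial sequences and appear to be backbone remnants rather than functional elements.

Expression is driven by the Drosophila melanogaster actin 5C promoter, a strong constitutive promoter widely used in fly cell lines, and transcripts are terminated by an SV40 polyadenylation signal. The open reading frame begins with a short fragment of bacteriophage lambda N protein, followed by an HA epitope (annotated as a partial match to 3xHA). Next comes the D. melanogaster rump coding sequence (CG9373, also known as Hrp59 or hnRNP M), carrying a deletion designated 233–341, presumably of those residues. The "Myef2" hit within the insert is a homology match to the related mouse RNA-binding protein, not a separate mouse sequence. A vector-encoded V5 tag lies downstream of the insert, but the record does not state whether it is in frame with the insert.

The lambda N peptide binds boxB RNA hairpins, so fusions like this one are typically used in tethering assays. In these, the protein is recruited to a boxB-containing reporter mRNA to test its effect on translation or stability, and the HA tag allows detection. The record itself states only insect expression of the deletion mutant.
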