Features (pLannotate 1.2.2; 11 found; start..end, strand, type, name):
     56..2565    +  promoter       Ac5 promoter: Drosophila melanogaster actin 5C promoter
   2585..2650    +  CDS            N (fragment): REGN_LAMBD - Experimental evidence at protein level: Swiss-Prot protein existence level 1. Plays a role as a transcriptional antitermination factor that allows the virus to initiate its lytic phase. Activates expression of the delayed viral early genes by modifying host RNA polymerase (RNAP) into a form that is resistant to termination signals. This antitermination function requires the host NusA protein which serves to stabilize the interaction between antitermination protein N and host RNA polymerase. From Escherichia phage lambda (Bacteriophage lambda).
   2675..2701    +  CDS            3xHA (fragment): three tandem HA epitope tags
   2876..3112    +  CDS            Myef2 (fragment): MYEF2_MOUSE - Also known as Kiaa1341, Mef2. Experimental evidence at protein level: Swiss-Prot protein existence level 1. Transcriptional repressor of the myelin basic protein gene (MBP). Binds to the proximal MB1 element 5'-TTGTCC-3' of the MBP promoter. Its binding to MB1 and function are inhibited by PURA. From Mus musculus (Mouse).
   4332..4373    +  CDS            V5 tag: epitope tag from simian virus 5
   4473..4607    -  polyA_signal   SV40 poly(A) signal: SV40 polyadenylation signal
   4630..4714    -  CDS            large T antigen (fragment): large T antigen from SV40 (simian virus 40)
   4715..5162    +  CDS            TcR (fragment): tetracycline efflux protein; tet; confers resistance to tetracycline
   5208..5796    -  rep_origin     ori: high-copy-number ColE1/pMB1/pBR322/pUC origin of replication
   5967..6827    -  CDS            AmpR: β-lactamase; bla; confers resistance to ampicillin, carbenicillin, and related antibiotics
   6828..6932    -  promoter       AmpR promoter: bla
>Addgene plasmid #147920 | pAc5.1B-lambdaN-HA-DmRUMP-del233-341_X | addgene full sequence | sequence record 357735 | Addgene NGS Result
CTTCAAGAATTAATTCTATATTCTAAAAACACAAATGATACTTCTAAAAAAAAATCATGAATGGCATCAA
CTCTGAATCAAATCTTTGCAGATGCACCTACTTCTCATTTCCACTGTCACATCATTTTTCCAGATCTCGC
TGCCTGTTATGTGGCCCACAAACCAAGACACGTTTTATGGCCATTAAAGCTGGCTGATCGTCGCCAAACA
CCAAATACATAATGAATATGTACACATTCGAGAAAGAAGCGATCAAAGAAGCGTCTTCGGGCGGAGTAGG
AGAATGCGGAGGAGAAGGAGAACGAGCTGATCTAGTATCTCTCCACAATCCAATGCCAACTGACCAACTG
GCCATATTCGGAGCAATTTGAAGCCAATTTCCATCGCCTGGCGATCGCTCCATTCTTGGCTATATGTTTT
TCACCGTTACCCGGGGCCATTTTCAAAGACTCGTCGGCAAGATAAGATTGTGTCACTCGCTGTCTCTCTT
CATTTGTCGAAGAATGCTGAGGAATTTCGCGATGACGTCGGCGAGTATTTTGAAGAATGAGAATAATTTG
TATTTATACGAAAATCAGTTAGTGGAATTTTCTACAAAAACATGTTATCTATAGATAATTTTGTTGCAAA
ATATGTTGACTATGACAAAGATTGTATGTATATACCTTTAATGTATTCTCATTTTCTTATGTATTTATAA
TGGCAATGATGATACTGATGATATTTTAAGATGATGCCAGACCAAAAGGCTTGAATTTCTGCGTCTTTTG
CCGAACGCAGTGCATGTGCAATTGTTGTTTTTTGGAATATTCAATTTTCGGACTGTCCGCTTTGATTTCA
GTTTCTTGGCTTATTCAAAAAGCAAAGTAAAGCCAAAAAAGCGAGATGGCAATACCAAATGCGGCAAAAC
GGTAGTGGAAGGAAAGGGGTGCGGGGCAGCGGAAGGAAGGGTGGGGCGGGGCGTGGCGGGGTCTGTGGCT
GGGCGCGACGTCACCGACGTTGGAGCCACTCCTTTGACCATGTGTGCGTGTGTGTATTATTCGTGTCTCG
CCACTCGCCGGTTGTTTTTTTCTTTTTATGCTGCGCTCTCTCTAGCGCCATCTCGCTTACGCATGCTCAA
CGCACCGCATGTTGCCGTTTCCTTTTATGCGTCATTTTGGCTCGAAATAGGCAATTATTTAAACAAAGAT
TAGTCAACGAAAACGCTAAAATAAATAAGTCTACAATATGGTTACTTATTGCCATGTGTGTGCAGCCAAC
GATAGCAACAAAAGCAACAACACAGGTGGCTTTCCCTCTTTCACTTTTTGTTTGCAAGCCGCGTGCGAGC
AAGACGGCACGACCGGCAAACGCAATTACGCTGACAAAGAGCAGACGAAGTTTTGGCGAAAAACATCAAG
GCGCCTGATACGAATGCATTTGCAATAACAATTGCGATATTTAATATTGTTTATGAAGCTGTTTGACTTC
AAAACACACAAAAAAAAAAATAAAACAAATTATTTGAAAGAGAATTAGGAATCGGACGCTTATCGTTAGG
GTAACAACAAGAAATGCTTACTGAGTCACAGCCTCTGGAAAACTGCCGCAAGCCAGAGAGAGAGAGAAAA
AGAGGGAGAGCAGCTTAGACCGCATGTGCTTGTGTGTGAGGCGTCTCTCTCTTCGTCTCTGTTGCGCAAA
CGCATAGACTGCACTGAAAAAATCGATTACCTATTTTTTATGAATGAATATTTGCACTATTACTATTCAA
AACTATTAAGATAGCAATCACATTCAATAGCCAAATACTATACCACCTGAGCGATGCAACGAAATGATCA
ATTTGAGCAAAAATGCTGCATATTTAGGACGGCATCATTATAGAAATGCTTCTTGCTGTGTACTTTTCTC
TCGTCTGGCAGCTGTTTCGCCGTTATTGTTAAAACCGGCTTAAGTTAGGTGTGTTTTCTACGACTAGTGA
ATGCCCTACTAGAAGATGTGTGTTGCACAAAATGTCCCTGGAATAACCAATTTGAAGTGCAGATAGCAGT
AAACGTAAGCTAATATGAATATTATTTAACTGTAATGTTTTAATATCGCTGGACATTACTAATAAACCCA
CTATAAACACATGTACATATGTATGTTTTGGCATACAATGAGTAGTTGGGGAAAAAATGTGTAAAAGCAC
CGTGACCATCACAGCATAAAGATAACCAGCTGAAGTATCGAATATGAGTAACCCCCAAATTGAATCACAT
GCCGCAACTGATAGGACCCATGGAAGTACACTCTTCATGGCGATATACAAGACACACACAAGCACGAACA
CCCAGTTGCGGAGGAAATTCTCCGTAAATGAAAACCCAATCGGCGAACAATTCATACCCATATATGGTAA
AAGTTTTGAACGCGACTTGAGAGCGGAGAGCATTGCGGCTGATAAGGTTTTAGCGCTAAGCGGGCTTTAT
AAAACGGGCTGCGGGACCAGTTTTCATATCACTACCGTTTGAGTTCTTGTGCTGTGTGGATACTCCTCCC
GACACAAAGCCGCTCCATCAGCCAGCAGTCGTCTAATCCAGAGACCCCGGATCGGGGTACCAACATGGAC
GCACAAACACGACGACGTGAGCGTCGCGCTGAGAAACAAGCTCAATGGAAAGCTGCAAACGGTGGATCTC
CTCCACATATGGCTTACCCATACGATGTTCCAGATTACGCTCCTCCAAGCTTGATGAGCATGGACGCTAG
TAACTCGGTGGAGAGCCGCGAGAAGGAGCGCGACCGTCGTGGACGCGGAGCACGTGGCTCCCGTTTCACG
GACGCTGATGGCAATGGAAACGGCGCTGGTAGTCAGGGAGGTGGCGTCGCTGCTCGCGACCGTAGCCGGG
AACGTCGCAATTGCCGGGTCTACATTTCGAACATTCCATACGACTACCGTTGGCAGGATCTGAAGGATCT
GTTCCGCCGCATCGTCGGCTCCATTGAGTACGTCCAGCTGTTCTTCGATGAGAGCGGCAAGGCTCGCGGC
TGTGGCATCGTAGAGTTCAAGGATCCGGAGAACGTACAGAAGGCCTTGGAGAAAATGAACCGCTATGAGG
TGAATGGCCGCGAACTGGTGGTCAAGGAGGATCACGGCGAGCAGCGCGATCAATACGGACGCATTGTGCG
AGATGGTGGTGGTGGTGGAGGCGGCGGTGGCGGCGTACAAGGAGGCAATGGTGGCAACAATGGAGGAGGT
GGCGGCGGTGGCCGTGACCACATGGATGACCGCGATCGGGGTTTCTCCCGGCGAGACGACGACAGACTAT
CTGGGCGTAATAATTTTAACATGATGTCAAATGATTATAATAATTCGTCGAATTACAATTTGTATGGGCT
TTCTGCTTCGTTTTTGGAGAGTCTTGGCATAAGTGGACCTTTGCATAATAACCTTCCCAATGGTGGTCAG
AGCCAGGGCCAGTTGCTTGGCAACGCTCAGCAGGGATCTCAGCTGGGATCGGTGGGTAGCCAACCAAACA
GCAGCGCTGTTAGCAACGCCACGACAAACCTGCTTAACAACCTGACCGGCGTTATGTTTGGCAATCATGC
GGCAGTGCAGCCATCGCCTGTAGCTCCGGTGCAAAAGCCTAGCCTAGGAAACAATACCGGTTCCGGCGGA
TTGAACCTAAACAATCTGAATCCCAGCATTTTGGCTGCCGTGGTCGGCAATCTTGGTAACCAGGGAGGGA
ATTTAAGCAATCCCTTGCTGTCCTCTTCGCTGAGCAACCTGGGTCTCAATCTGGGCAACTCCGGCAATGA
TGACAACCTGCCGCCAAGCAATGTGGGTCTTTCAAACAACTACAGCAGCGGCGGCACCGGTGGTGGCAAT
AGCTATAGCTCTGGAAACAACTACAGCGGCGGTGGCGGCTCCAGCAATTTGGGATACAATGCTTACAGCA
GCTCTGGTGGAATGGGCGGCGGCAACGGAGGAGTTGGTGTTGATGGCAACGATTACAACACTGGCAATCC
ATTGGATGTCTATGGCGGCGGCAGCAACGTGGGCAATTCCAACGTTGGCTCGGCCAATGCTGTCGGTGCT
TCTCGAAAGTCGGACACGATCATTATCAAGAACGTTCCAATAACCTGCACTTGGCAAACACTGCGCGACA
AGTTCCGAGAGATCGGGGACGTTAAGTTTGCGGAAATCCGTGGCAATGATGTGGGCGTTGTGCGTTTCTT
TAAGGAGCGCGATGCCGAGCTAGCCATTGCGCTTATGGATGGCTCCCGTCTGGATGGGCGCAACATTAAA
GTAACATACTTTTAAGTCAGGCAATTCAGTTCACTCGAGTCTAGAGGGCCCGCGGTTCGAAGGTAAGCCT
ATCCCTAACCCTCTCCTCGGTCTCGATTCTACGCGTACCGGTCATCATCACCATCACCATTGAGTTTAAA
CCCGCTGATCAGCCTCGACTGTGCCTTCTAAGGCCTGAGCTCGCTGATCAGCCTCGATCGAGGATCCAGA
CATGATAAGATACATTGATGAGTTTGGACAAACCACAACTAGAATGCAGTGAAAAAAATGCTTTATTTGT
GAAATTTGTGATGCTATTGCTTTATTTGTAACCATTATAAGCTGCAATAAACAAGTTAACAACAACAATT
GCATTCATTTTATGTTTCAGGTTCAGGGGGAGGTGTGGGAGGTTTTTTAAAGCAAGTAAAACCTCTACAA
ATGTGGTATGGCTGATTATGATCAGTCGACCGATGCCCTTGAGAGCCTTCAACCCAGTCAGCTCCTTCCG
GTGGGCGCGGGGCATGACTATCGTCGCCGCACTTATGACTGTCTTCTTTATCATGCAACTCGTAGGACAG
GTGCCGGCAGCGCTCTGGGTCATTTTCGGCGAGGACCGCTTTCGCTGGAGCGCGACGATGATCGGCCTGT
CGCTTGCGGTATTCGGAATCTTGCACGCCCTCGCTCAAGCCTTCGTCACTGGTCCCGCCACCAAACGTTT
CGGCGAGAAGCAGGCCATTATCGCCGGCATGGCGGCCGACGCGCTGGGCTACGTCTTGCTGGCGTTCGCG
ACGCGAGGCTGGATGGCCTTCCCCATTATGATTCTTCTCGCTTCCGGCGGCATCGGGATGCCCGCGTTGC
AGGCCATGCTGTCCAGGCAGGTAGATGACGACCATCAGGGACAGCTTCAAGGCCAGCAAAAGGCCAGGAA
CCGTAAAAAGGCCGCGTTGCTGGCGTTTTTCCATAGGCTCCGCCCCCCTGACGAGCATCACAAAAATCGA
CGCTCAAGTCAGAGGTGGCGAAACCCGACAGGACTATAAAGATACCAGGCGTTTCCCCCTGGAAGCTCCC
TCGTGCGCTCTCCTGTTCCGACCCTGCCGCTTACCGGATACCTGTCCGCCTTTCTCCCTTCGGGAAGCGT
GGCGCTTTCTCATAGCTCACGCTGTAGGTATCTCAGTTCGGTGTAGGTCGTTCGCTCCAAGCTGGGCTGT
GTGCACGAACCCCCCGTTCAGCCCGACCGCTGCGCCTTATCCGGTAACTATCGTCTTGAGTCCAACCCGG
TAAGACACGACTTATCGCCACTGGCAGCAGCCACTGGTAACAGGATTAGCAGAGCGAGGTATGTAGGCGG
TGCTACAGAGTTCTTGAAGTGGTGGCCTAACTACGGCTACACTAGAAGGACAGTATTTGGTATCTGCGCT
CTGCTGAAGCCAGTTACCTTCGGAAAAAGAGTTGGTAGCTCTTGATCCGGCAAACAAACCACCGCTGGTA
GCGGTGGTTTTTTTGTTTGCAAGCAGCAGATTACGCGCAGAAAAAAAGGATCTCAAGAAGATCCTTTGAT
CTTTTCTACGGGGTCTGACGCTCAGTGGAACGAAAACTCACGTTAAGGGATTTTGGTCATGAGATTATCA
AAAAGGATCTTCACCTAGATCCTTTTAAATTAAAAATGAAGTTTTAAATCAATCTAAAGTATATATGAGT
AAACTTGGTCTGACAGTTACCAATGCTTAATCAGTGAGGCACCTATCTCAGCGATCTGTCTATTTCGTTC
ATCCATAGTTGCCTGACTCCCCGTCGTGTAGATAACTACGATACGGGAGGGCTTACCATCTGGCCCCAGT
GCTGCAATGATACCGCGAGACCCACGCTCACCGGCTCCAGATTTATCAGCAATAAACCAGCCAGCCGGAA
GGGCCGAGCGCAGAAGTGGTCCTGCAACTTTATCCGCCTCCATCCAGTCTATTAATTGTTGCCGGGAAGC
TAGAGTAAGTAGTTCGCCAGTTAATAGTTTGCGCAACGTTGTTGCCATTGCTGCAGGCATCGTGGTGTCA
CGCTCGTCGTTTGGTATGGCTTCATTCAGCTCCGGTTCCCAACGATCAAGGCGAGTTACATGATCCCCCA
TGTTGTGCAAAAAAGCGGTTAGCTCCTTCGGTCCTCCGATCGTTGTCAGAAGTAAGTTGGCCGCAGTGTT
ATCACTCATGGTTATGGCAGCACTGCATAATTCTCTTACTGTCATGCCATCCGTAAGATGCTTTTCTGTG
ACTGGTGAGTACTCAACCAAGTCATTCTGAGAATAGTGTATGCGGCGACCGAGTTGCTCTTGCCCGGCGT
CAACACGGGATAATACCGCGCCACATAGCAGAACTTTAAAAGTGCTCATCATTGGAAAACGTTCTTCGGG
GCGAAAACTCTCAAGGATCTTACCGCTGTTGAGATCCAGTTCGATGTAACCCACTCGTGCACCCAACTGA
TCTTCAGCATCTTTTACTTTCACCAGCGTTTCTGGGTGAGCAAAAACAGGAAGGCAAAATGCCGCAAAAA
AGGGAATAAGGGCGACACGGAAATGTTGAATACTCATACTCTTCCTTTTTCAATATTATTGAAGCATTTA
TCAGGGTTATTGTCTCATGAGCGGATACATATTTGAATGTATTTAGAAAAATAAACAAATAGGGGTTCCG
CGCACATTTCCCCGAAAAGTGCCACCTGACGTCTAAGAAACCATTATTATCATGACATTAACCTATAAAA
ATAGGCGTATCACGAGGCCCTTTCGT
